>Addgene plasmid #34423 | KHBD00297 | depositor partial sequence | sequence record 40990 | KHBD00297 sequence 2151 bps
ATGGCCCTTTACCGCTCTGATCCGTATTCCATAATGGACGACCAACTTTTTTCAAATATTTCAATATTCG
ATATGGATAATGATCTGTACGATATGGACAAACTCCTTTCGTCGTCCACCATTCAGAGTGATCTCGAGAA
GATCGAGGACATGGAAAGTGTATTTCAAGACTATGACTTAGAGGAGGATATGAAGCCAGAGATCCGCAAC
ATCGACTGCATGTGGCCGGCGATGTCCAGCTGTTTGACCAGCGGTAACGGTAATGGAATAGAGAGCGGAA
ACAGTGCAGCCTCGTCGTACAGCGAAACCGGTGCCGTATCCCTGGCGATGGTTTCCGGCTCTACGAATCT
CTACAGCGCGTATCAACGATCGCAGACGACAGATAACACCCAGTCAAATCAACAGCATGTCGTCAACAGT
GCCGAGAACATGCCGGTGATCATCAAGAAGGAGCTCGCAGATCTGGACTACACGGTCTGTCAGAAGCGCC
TCCGTTTGAGCGGCGGTGACAAGAAGTCACAGATCCAGGACGAGGTCCATTTAATACCGCCCGGCGGAAG
TTTGCTCCGCAAGCGGAACAACCAGGACATTATCCGCAAATCGGGCGAATTGAGCGGCAGCGATAGCATA
AAATACCAGAGACCAGACACACCTCACAGTCTTACCGACGAGGTGGCCGCCTCAGAGTTTAGACATAACG
TCGACTTGCGTGCCTGCGTGATGGGCAGCAATAATATCTCGCTGACCGGCAATGATAGCGATGTCAACTA
CATTAAGCAAATCAGCAGGGAGCTTCAGAATACCGGCAAGGATCCGTTGCCGGTGCGTTACATCCCGCCG
ATCAACGATGTCCTCGATGTGCTCAACCAGCATTCCAATTCGACGGGTGGCCAACAGCAGTTGAACCAAC
AGCAACTGGACGAGCAACAACAGGCCATCGATATAGCCACTGGACGCAACACAGTGGATTCTCCGCCGAC
GACCGGCTCTGATAGTGACTCCGATGACGGTGAACCCCTCAACTTTGACCTGCGCCATCATCGCACTAGC
AAAAGCGGCAGCAATGCCAGCATCACCACCAACAACAACAACAGCAACAACAAAAACAACAAATTGAAGA
ACAACAGCAACGGCATGCTGCACATGATGCACATCACCGATCACAGCTACACGCGCTGCAACGATATGGT
GGACGATGGTCCCAATTTGGAGACCCCCTCAGATTCCGATGAGGAAATCGATGTCGTTTCATATACGGAC
AAGAAGCTACCCACAAATCCCTCGTGCCACTTGATGGGCGCCCTACAGTTCCAGATGGCCCATAAGATCT
CGATTGATCACATGAAGCAAAAACCGCGCTACAATAACTTCAATCTGCCGTACACACCGGCCAGCAGCAG
TCCAGTGAAATCGGTGGCCAACTCGCGTTATCCATCACCGTCGAGCACACCGTATCAGAACTGCTCCTCC
GCTTCGCCGTCCTACTCGCCGCTATCCGTGGACTCTTCAAATGTCAGCTCGAGCAGCTCCAGTTCCAGTT
CGCAGTCAAGCTTCACCACCTCCAGTTCGAACAAGGGACGCAAACGATCCAGTCTGAAGGATCCAGGCTT
GTTGATCTCCTCCAGCAGCGTTTATCTGCCGGGAGTCAATAACAAAGTGACGCATAGCTCCATGATGAGC
AAAAAGAGTCGTGGCAAGAAGGTGGTTGGCACCTCGTCTGGCAATACATCTCCGATATCGTCTGGCCAGG
ATGTGGATGCCATGGATCGTAATTGGCAGCGGCGCAGTGGTGGAATTGCCACTAGCACAAGCTCCAACAG
CAGTGTCCATCGGAAGGACTTTGTTTTGGGCTTTGATGAGGCCGATACGATCGAGAAGCGCAATCAGCAC
AATGATATGGAGCGTCAGCGACGCATTGGACTCAAGAACCTCTTTGAGGCTCTAAAGAAACAGATTCCCA
CAATTAGGGACAAGGAGCGGGCTCCCAAGGTAAATATCCTGCGAGAGGCGGCCAAGCTATGCATCCAGCT
GACCCAGGAGGAGAAGGAGCTTAGTATGCAGCGCCAGCTTTTGTCGCTGCAGCTGAAGCAACGTCAGGAC
ACTCTGGCCAGTTACCAAATGGAGTTGAACGAATCGCGCTCGGTTAGTGGA
