>Addgene plasmid #34423 | KHBD00297 | addgene partial sequence | sequence record 42155 | M13-Rev 5'-CAGGAAACAGCTATGACC-3'
GATTTTATTTTGACTGATAGTGACCTGTTCGTTGCAACNAATTGATAAGCAATGCTTTCTTATAATGCCA
ACTTTGTACAAGAAAGTTGGCAATCCACTAACCGAGCGCGATTCGTTCAACTCCATTTGGTAACTGGCCA
GAGTGTCCTGACGTTGCTTCAGCTGCAGCGACAAAAGCTGGCGCTGCATACTAAGCTCCTTCTCCTCCTG
GGTCAGCTGGATGCATAGCTTGGCCGCCTCTCGCAGGATATTTACCTTGGGAGCCCGCTCCTTGTCCCTA
ATTGTGGGAATCTGTTTCTTTAGAGCCTCAAAGAGGTTCTTGAGTCCAATGCGTCGCTGACGCTCCATAT
CATTGTGCTGATTGCGCTTCTCGATCGTATCGGCCTCATCAAAGCCCAAAACAAAGTCCTTCCGATGGAC
ACTGCTGTTGGAGCTTGTGCTAGTGGCAATTCCACCACTGCGCCGCTGCCAATTACGATCCATGGCATCC
ACATCCTGGCCAGACGATATCGGAGATGTATTGCCAGACGAGGTGCCAACCACCTTCTTGCCACGACTCT
TTTTGCTCATCATGGAGCTATGCGTCACTTTGTTATTGACTCCCGGCAGATAAACGCTGCTGGAGGAGAT
