[The description below was written by a language model from this plasmid's Addgene catalogue record.]
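Description:
KHBD00297 is a Gateway entry clone built in the pDONR221 donor backbone (Invitrogen) and carrying the open reading frame of the Drosophila melanogaster gene CG10798, better known as diminutive (dm) or dMyc, the fly Myc homologue and a basic helix-loop-helix transcription factor. The insert is recorded as 2151 bp in a backbone of about 2.5 kb without insert. The plasmid is maintained at high copy number in standard E. coli cloning strains such as DH5alpha and is selected with kanamycin. The record lists M13 forward and reverse primer sites for sequencing across the insert. No feature table is supplied, so the exact positions of the recombination sites and other backbone elements are not documented here. In general, a BP recombination into pDONR221 replaces the donor cassette and leaves the ORF flanked by attL sites.

As an entry clone, the plasmid has no stated promoter driving expression of the insert, nor any tag or reporter. It serves as a shuttle from which the ORF can be moved by LR recombination into destination vectors of choice. The depositor notes that ORFs in this collection were cloned open-ended, without a stop codon, which allows in-frame C-terminal fusions to be made in the destination vector and means that a stop codon must be provided downstream. The clone belongs to a collection of Drosophila transcription factor ORFs associated with work on automated screening of protein-DNA interactions at fly regulatory elements, so a typical use is transfer into vectors suited to such interaction assays or to other expression contexts.
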