Addgene plasmid #34423: KHBD00297
Depositing lab: Bart Deplancke. Depositing organization: Swiss Federal Institute of Technology (EPFL). Publication: Automated protein-DNA interaction screening of Drosophila regulatory elements. Korneel Hens, Jean-Daniel Feuz, Alina Isakova, Antonina Lagovitina, Andreas Massouras, Julien Bryois, Patrick Callaerts, Susan E. Celniker, Bart Deplancke. Nat Methods. 2011 Oct 30;8(12):1065-70. 10.1038/nmeth.1763 PubMed 22037703.
Backbone
  Vector backbone: pDONR221
  Backbone manufacturer: Invitrogen
  Backbone size w/o insert (bp): 2536
  Vector type: Gateway Donor Vector
Growth in bacteria
  Bacterial resistance: Kanamycin, 50 μg/mL
  Growth temperature: 37°C
  Growth strain: DH5alpha
  Copy number: High Copy
Gene/Insert
  Gene/Insert name: CG10798 (alt names: FBgn0000472; dm; diminutive)
  Species: D. melanogaster (fly)
  Insert size (bp): 2151
  Entrez Gene: Myc (a.k.a. Dmel_CG10798, CG10798, D-Myc, DM, DMYc, Diminutive, Dm, Dmel\CG10798, Dmyc, EG:BACN5I9.1, MYC, anon-WO03040301.171, bHLHe57, c-MYC, c-Myc, c-myc, cMyc, d-myc, dMYC, dMyc, dMyc1, dm, dm/dMyc, dm/myc, dmyc, dmyc1, l(1)G0139, l(1)G0354, l(1)G0359, myc)
  Cloning method: Gateway Cloning
  Sequencing primers: 5′ M13F; 3′ M13R
Terms and licenses: Academic/Nonprofit Terms; Industry Terms: Not Available to Industry
Depositor comments: Please note that the ORFs in this collection were cloned open-ended (without a stop codon).
How to cite: KHBD00297 was a gift from Bart Deplancke (Addgene plasmid # 34423 ; http://n2t.net/addgene:34423 ; RRID:Addgene_34423)
